Addgene plasmid #101763: CS2 Flag-Smad2 (3A)
Purpose: Expresses SMAD2 (3A) in mammalian cells
Depositing lab: Yuh-Shan Jou. Depositing organization: Academia Sinica. Publication: PSPC1 mediates TGF-beta1 autocrine signalling and Smad2/3 target switching to promote EMT, stemness and metastasis. Yeh HW, Hsu EC, Lee SS, Lang YD, Lin YC, Chang CY, Lee SY, Gu DL, Shih JH, Ho CM, Chen CF, Chen CT, Tu PH, Cheng CF, Chen RH, Yang RB, Jou YS. Nat Cell Biol. 2018 Apr;20(4):479-491. doi: 10.1038/s41556-018-0062-y. Epub 2018 Mar 28. PubMed 29593326.
Backbone
  Vector backbone: pCS2
  Backbone size w/o insert (bp): 4100
  Total vector size (bp): 5500
  Vector type: Mammalian Expression
Growth in bacteria
  Bacterial resistance: Ampicillin, 100 μg/mL
  Growth temperature: 37°C
  Growth strain: DH5alpha
  Copy number: High Copy
Gene/Insert
  Gene/Insert name: SMAD2 (alt names: SMAD family member 2; MADH; hMAD-2)
  Species: H. sapiens (human)
  Insert size (bp): 1400
  Mutation: Three Ser to Ala mutations in the phosphorylation sites (S464A, S465A, S467A)
  GenBank ID: NM_005901.5
  Entrez Gene: SMAD2 (a.k.a. CHTD8, JV18, JV18-1, LDS6, MADH2, MADR2, hMAD-2, hSMAD2)
  Promoter: CMV
  Tag / fusion protein: Flag (N terminal on insert)
  Cloning method: Restriction Enzyme; 5′ cloning site EcoR1 (not destroyed); 3′ cloning site Xho1 (not destroyed)
  Sequencing primers: 5′ SP6; 3′ EBV rev
Resource information
  A portion of this plasmid was derived from a plasmid made by: This clone was modified from (Plasmid #14042) by three Ser to Ala mutations in the phosphorylation sites.
Terms and licenses: Academic/Nonprofit Terms; Industry Terms: Not Available to Industry
How to cite: CS2 Flag-Smad2 (3A) was a gift from Yuh-Shan Jou (Addgene plasmid # 101763 ; http://n2t.net/addgene:101763 ; RRID:Addgene_101763)
