[The description below was written by a language model from this plasmid's Addgene catalogue record and pLannotate feature annotations shown in this document.]
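Description:
CS2 Flag-Smad2 (3A) is a mammalian expression plasmid built on the pCS2 backbone that produces an N-terminally FLAG-tagged human SMAD2 carrying three serine-to-alanine substitutions (S464A, S465A, S467A). The catalogue lists the total size as about 5.5 kb, and the sequenced record is 5,356 nt. It is maintained in E. coli through a high-copy ColE1/pUC-type origin and selected with ampicillin via the β-lactamase gene. An f1 origin is also present, along with remnants of lac regulatory sequences and a lacZα fragment left over from the parental cloning vector.

Expression is driven by the CMV promoter, which the feature table identifies as the simian cytomegalovirus IE94 enhancer/promoter typical of pCS2 vectors. It lies immediately upstream of an SP6 promoter, followed by the FLAG epitope, the roughly 1.4 kb SMAD2 coding sequence cloned between EcoRI and XhoI sites, and an SV40 polyadenylation signal. The SP6 promoter in the sense orientation could in principle allow in vitro transcription of the insert. T7 and T3 promoters flank the downstream region in the opposite orientation.

SMAD2 is a receptor-regulated SMAD that transduces TGF-β and activin signals. The record describes the three mutated serines as phosphorylation sites, so the 3A variant is a phosphorylation-site mutant. The plasmid was derived from an earlier Flag-Smad2 construct by introducing these mutations. It is suited to comparing wild-type and phosphorylation-deficient SMAD2 in transfected mammalian cells, with the FLAG tag allowing detection or immunoprecipitation. The associated work concerns TGF-β1 signalling, Smad2/3 target selection and epithelial–mesenchymal transition.
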