Features (pLannotate 1.2.2; 17 found; start..end, strand, type, name):
      1..19      +  promoter       SP6 promoter: promoter for bacteriophage SP6 RNA polymerase
     75..95      +  CDS            FLAG (fragment): FLAG® epitope tag, followed by an enterokinase cleavage site
     96..1493    +  CDS            SMAD2: SMAD2_HUMAN - Also known as MADH2, MADR2. Experimental evidence at protein level: Swiss-Prot protein existence level 1. Receptor-regulated SMAD (R-SMAD) that is an intracellular signal transducer and transcriptional modulator activated by TGF-beta (transforming growth factor) and activin type 1 receptor kinases. Binds the TRE element in the promoter region of many genes that are regulated by TGF-beta and, on formation of the SMAD2/SMAD4 complex, activates transcription. May act as a tumor suppressor in colorectal carcinoma. Positively regulates PDPK1 kinase activity by stimulating its dissocia
   1559..1576    -  promoter       T7 promoter (fragment): promoter for bacteriophage T7 RNA polymerase
   1581..1715    -  polyA_signal   SV40 poly(A) signal: SV40 polyadenylation signal
   1832..1850    -  promoter       T3 promoter: promoter for bacteriophage T3 RNA polymerase
   1895..1911    -  protein_bind   lac operator: The lac repressor binds to the lac operator to inhibit transcription in E. coli. This inhibition can be relieved by adding lactose or isopropyl-β-D-thiogalactopyranoside (IPTG). lac repressor encoded by lacI
   1919..1949    -  promoter       lac promoter: promoter for the E. coli lac operon
   1964..1985    -  protein_bind   CAP binding site: CAP binding activates transcription in the presence of cAMP. E. coli catabolite activator protein
   1998..2090    -  CDS            lacI (fragment): lac repressor; lacI; The lac repressor binds to the lac operator to inhibit transcription in E. coli. This inhibition can be relieved by adding lactose or isopropyl-β-D-thiogalactopyranoside (IPTG).
   2273..2861    -  rep_origin     ori: high-copy-number ColE1/pMB1/pBR322/pUC origin of replication
   3032..3892    -  CDS            AmpR: β-lactamase; bla; confers resistance to ampicillin, carbenicillin, and related antibiotics
   3893..3997    -  promoter       AmpR promoter: bla
   4050..4478    -  rep_origin     f1 ori (sequence partly withheld): f1 bacteriophage origin of replication; arrow indicates direction of (+) strand synthesis
   4483..4549    -  CDS            lacZα (fragment): LacZα fragment of β-galactosidase; lacZ fragment
   4560..4695    +  promoter       CMV IE94 promoter (fragment): enhancer/promoter region of simian cytomegalovirus major immediate early transcription unit IE94
   4687..5322    +  promoter       CMV IE94 promoter (fragment): enhancer/promoter region of simian cytomegalovirus major immediate early transcription unit IE94
>Addgene plasmid #101763 | CS2 Flag-Smad2 (3A) | addgene full sequence | sequence record 196957 | Addgene NGS Result
ATTTAGGTGACACTATAGAATACAAGCTACTTGTTCTTTTTGCAGGATCCCATCGATTCGAATTCACCAT
GGACTACAAGGACGACGATGACAAGTCGTCCATCTTGCCATTCACGCCGCCAGTTGTGAAGAGACTGCTG
GGATGGAAGAAGTCAGCTGGTGGGTCTGGAGGAGCAGGCGGAGGAGAGCAGAATGGGCAGGAAGAAAAGT
GGTGTGAGAAAGCAGTGAAAAGTCTGGTGAAGAAGCTAAAGAAAACAGGACGATTAGATGAGCTTGAGAA
AGCCATCACCACTCAAAACTGTAATACTAAATGTGTTACCATACCAAGCACTTGCTCTGAAATTTGGGGA
CTGAGTACACCAAATACGATAGATCAGTGGGATACAACAGGCCTTTACAGCTTCTCTGAACAAACCAGGT
CTCTTGATGGTCGTCTCCAGGTATCCCATCGAAAAGGATTGCCACATGTTATATATTGCCGATTATGGCG
CTGGCCTGATCTTCACAGTCATCATGAACTCAAGGCAATTGAAAACTGCGAATATGCTTTTAATCTTAAA
AAGGATGAAGTATGTGTAAACCCTTACCACTATCAGAGAGTTGAGACACCAGTTTTGCCTCCAGTATTAG
TGCCCCGACACACCGAGATCCTAACAGAACTTCCGCCTCTGGATGACTATACTCACTCCATTCCAGAAAA
CACTAACTTCCCAGCAGGAATTGAGCCACAGAGTAATTATATTCCAGAAACGCCACCTCCTGGATATATC
AGTGAAGATGGAGAAACAAGTGACCAACAGTTGAATCAAAGTATGGACACAGGCTCTCCAGCAGAACTAT
CTCCTACTACTCTTTCCCCTGTTAATCATAGCTTGGATTTACAGCCAGTTACTTACTCAGAACCTGCATT
TTGGTGTTCAATAGCATATTATGAATTAAATCAGAGGGTTGGAGAAACCTTCCATGCATCACAGCCCTCA
CTCACTGTAGATGGCTTTACAGACCCATCAAATTCAGAGAGGTTCTGCTTAGGTTTACTCTCCAATGTTA
ACCGAAATGCCACGGTAGAAATGACAAGAAGGCATATAGGAAGAGGAGTGCGCTTATACTACATAGGTGG
GGAAGTTTTTGCTGAGTGCCTAAGTGATAGTGCAATCTTTGTGCAGAGCCCCAATTGTAATCAGAGATAT
GGCTGGCACCCTGCAACAGTGTGTAAAATTCCACCAGGCTGTAATCTGAAGATCTTCAACAACCAGGAAT
TTGCTGCTCTTCTGGCTCAGTCTGTTAATCAGGGTTTTGAAGCCGTCTATCAGCTAACTAGAATGTGCAC
CATAAGAATGAGTTTTGTGAAAGGGTGGGGAGCAGAATACCGAAGGCAGACGGTAACAAGTACTCCTTGC
TGGATTGAACTTCATCTGAATGGACCTCTACAGTGGTTGGACAAAGTATTAACTCAGATGGGATCTCCTT
CAGTGCGTTGCGCAGCAATGGCATAAAGCTTCACCAATCAAGTCCCATGAAAAGACTTAATGTAACAACT
CTTCTCGAGCCTCTAGAACTATAGTGAGTCGTATTACGTAGATCCAGACATGATAAGATACATTGATGAG
TTTGGACAAACCACAACTAGAATGCAGTGAAAAAAATGCTTTATTTGTGAAATTTGTGATGCTATTGCTT
TATTTGTAACCATTATAAGCTGCAATAAACAAGTTAACAACAACAATTGCATTCATTTTATGTTTCAGGT
TCAGGGGGAGGTGTGGGAGGTTTTTTAATTCGCGGCGCGCCGCGGCGCCAATGCATTGGGCCCGGTACCC
AGCTTTTGTTCCCTTTAGTGAGGGTTAATTGCGCGCTTGGCGTAATCATGGTCATAGCTGTTTCCTGTGT
GAAATTGTTATCCGCTCACAATTCCACACAACATACGAGCCGGGAGCATAAAGTGTAAAGCCTGGGGTGC
CTAATGAGTGAGCTAACTCACATTAATTGCGTTGCGCTCACTGCCCGCTTTCCAGTCGGGAAACCTGTCG
TGCCAGCTGCATTAATGAATCGGCCAACGCGCGGGGAGAGGCGGTTTGCGTATTGGGCGCTCTTCCGCTT
CCTCGCTCACTGACTCGCTGCGCTCGGTCGTTCGGCTGCGGCGAGCGGTATCAGCTCACTCAAAGGCGGT
AATACGGTTATCCACAGAATCAGGGGATAACGCAGGAAAGAACATGTGAGCAAAAGGCCAGCAAAAGGCC
AGGAACCGTAAAAAGGCCGCGTTGCTGGCGTTTTTCCATAGGCTCCGCCCCCCTGACGAGCATCACAAAA
ATCGACGCTCAAGTCAGAGGTGGCGAAACCCGACAGGACTATAAAGATACCAGGCGTTTCCCCCTGGAAG
CTCCCTCGTGCGCTCTCCTGTTCCGACCCTGCCGCTTACCGGATACCTGTCCGCCTTTCTCCCTTCGGGA
AGCGTGGCGCTTTCTCATAGCTCACGCTGTAGGTATCTCAGTTCGGTGTAGGTCGTTCGCTCCAAGCTGG
GCTGTGTGCACGAACCCCCCGTTCAGCCCGACCGCTGCGCCTTATCCGGTAACTATCGTCTTGAGTCCAA
CCCGGTAAGACACGACTTATCGCCACTGGCAGCAGCCACTGGTAACAGGATTAGCAGAGCGAGGTATGTA
GGCGGTGCTACAGAGTTCTTGAAGTGGTGGCCTAACTACGGCTACACTAGAAGAACAGTATTTGGTATCT
GCGCTCTGCTGAAGCCAGTTACCTTCGGAAAAAGAGTTGGTAGCTCTTGATCCGGCAAACAAACCACCGC
TGGTAGCGGTGGTTTTTTTGTTTGCAAGCAGCAGATTACGCGCAGAAAAAAAGGATCTCAAGAAGATCCT
TTGATCTTTTCTACGGGGTCTGACGCTCAGTGGAACGAAAACTCACGTTAAGGGATTTTGGTCATGAGAT
TATCAAAAAGGATCTTCACCTAGATCCTTTTAAATTAAAAATGAAGTTTTAAATCAATCTAAAGTATATA
TGAGTAAACTTGGTCTGACAGTTACCAATGCTTAATCAGTGAGGCACCTATCTCAGCGATCTGTCTATTT
CGTTCATCCATAGTTGCCTGACTCCCCGTCGTGTAGATAACTACGATACGGGAGGGCTTACCATCTGGCC
CCAGTGCTGCAATGATACCGCGAGACCCACGCTCACCGGCTCCAGATTTATCAGCAATAAACCAGCCAGC
CGGAAGGGCCGAGCGCAGAAGTGGTCCTGCAACTTTATCCGCCTCCATCCAGTCTATTAATTGTTGCCGG
GAAGCTAGAGTAAGTAGTTCGCCAGTTAATAGTTTGCGCAACGTTGTTGCCATTGCTACAGGCATCGTGG
TGTCACGCTCGTCGTTTGGTATGGCTTCATTCAGCTCCGGTTCCCAACGATCAAGGCGAGTTACATGATC
CCCCATGTTGTGCAAAAAAGCGGTTAGCTCCTTCGGTCCTCCGATCGTTGTCAGAAGTAAGTTGGCCGCA
GTGTTATCACTCATGGTTATGGCAGCACTGCATAATTCTCTTACTGTCATGCCATCCGTAAGATGCTTTT
CTGTGACTGGTGAGTACTCAACCAAGTCATTCTGAGAATAGTGTATGCGGCGACCGAGTTGCTCTTGCCC
GGCGTCAATACGGGATAATACCGCGCCACATAGCAGAACTTTAAAAGTGCTCATCATTGGAAAACGTTCT
TCGGGGCGAAAACTCTCAAGGATCTTACCGCTGTTGAGATCCAGTTCGATGTAACCCACTCGTGCACCCA
ACTGATCTTCAGCATCTTTTACTTTCACCAGCGTTTCTGGGTGAGCAAAAACAGGAAGGCAAAATGCCGC
AAAAAAGGGAATAAGGGCGACACGGAAATGTTGAATACTCATACTCTTCCTTTTTCAATATTATTGAAGC
ATTTATCAGGGTTATTGTCTCATGAGCGGATACATATTTGAATGTATTTAGAAAAATAAACAAATAGGGG
TTCCGCGCACATTTCCCCGAAAAGTGCCACCTAAATTGTAAGCGTTAATATTTTGTTAAAATTCGCGTTA
AATTTTTGTTAAATCAGCTCATTTTTTAACCAATAGGCCGAAATCGGCAAAATCCCTTATAAATCAAAAG
AATAGACCGAGATAGGGT
[37 nt withheld, positions 4149-4185]
AAAGAACGTGGACTCCAACGTCAAAGG
[49 nt withheld, positions 4213-4261]
T
[91 nt withheld, positions 4263-4353]
G
[124 nt withheld, positions 4355-4478]
CCCATTCGCCATTCAGGCTGCGCAACTGTTGGGAAGGGCGATCGGTGCGGGCCTCTTCGCTATTACGCCA
GTCGATCGACCGCCAATTCAATATGGCGTATATGGACTCATGCCAATTCAATATGGTGGATCTGGACCTG
TGCCAATTCAATATGGCGTATATGGACTCGTGCCAATTCAATATGGTGGATCTGGACCCCAGCCAATTCA
ATATGGCTATTGGCCAGGTTCAATACTATGTATTGGCCCTATGCCATATAGTATTCCATATATGGGTTTT
CCTATTGACGTAGATAGCCCCTCCCAATGGGCGGTCCCATATACCATATATGGGGCTTCCTAATACCGCC
CATAGCCACTCCCCCATTGACGTCAATGGTCTCTATATATGGTCTTTCCTATTGACGTCATATGGGCGGT
CCTATTGACGTATATGGCGCCTCCCCCATTGACGTCAATTACGGTAAATGGCCCGCCTGGCTCAATGCCC
ATTGACGTCAATAGGACCACCCACCATTGACGTCAATGGGATGGCTCATTGCCCATTCATATCCGTTCTC
ACGCCCCCTATTGACGTCAATGACGGTAAATGGCCCACTTGGCAGTACATCAATATCTATTAATAGTAAC
TTGGCAAGTACATTACTATTGGAAGTACGCCAGGGTACATTGGCAGTACTCCCATTGACGTCAATGGCGG
TAAATGGCCCGCGATGGCTGCCAAGTACATCCCCATTGACGTCAATGGGGAGGGGCAATGACGCAAATGG
GCGTTCCATTGACGTAAATGGGCGGTAGGCGTGCCTAATGGGAGGTCTATATAAGCAATGCTCGTTTAGG
GAACCGCCATTCTGCCTGGGGACGTCGGAGCAAGCTTG
